>Addgene plasmid #131704 | Thy1.1-muSOX D219A | addgene full sequence | sequence record 258411 | Addgene NGS Result
TAGTTATTAATAGTAATCAATTACGGGGTCATTAGTTCATAGCCCATATATGGAGTTCCGCGTTACATAA
CTTACGGTAAATGGCCCGCCTGGCTGACCGCCCAACGACCCCCGCCCATTGACGTCAATAATGACGTATG
TTCCCATAGTAACGCCAATAGGGACTTTCCATTGACGTCAATGGGTGGAGTATTTACGGTAAACTGCCCA
CTTGGCAGTACATCAAGTGTATCATATGCCAAGTACGCCCCCTATTGACGTCAATGACGGTAAATGGCCC
GCCTGGCATTATGCCCAGTACATGACCTTATGGGACTTTCCTACTTGGCAGTACATCTACGTATTAGTCA
TCGCTATTACCATGGTGATGCGGTTTTGGCAGTACATCAATGGGCGTGGATAGCGGTTTGACTCACGGGG
ATTTCCAAGTCTCCACCCCATTGACGTCAATGGGAGTTTGTTTTGGCACCAAAATCAACGGGACTTTCCA
AAATGTCGTAACAACTCCGCCCCATTGACGCAAATGGGCGGTAGGCGTGTACGGTGGGAGGTCTATATAA
GCAGAGCTGGTTTAGTGAACCGTCAGATCCGATGGGTATGAACCCAGCCATCAGCGTCGCTCTCCTGCTC
TCAGTCTTGCAGGTGTCCCGAGGGCAGAAGGTGACCAGCCTGACAGCCTGCCTGGTGAACCAAAACCTTC
GCCTGGACTGCCGCCATGAGAATAACACCAAGGATAACTCCATCCAGCATGAGTTCAGCCTGACCCGAGA
GAAGAGGAAGCACGTGCTCTCAGGCACCCTTGGGATACCCGAGCACACGTACCGCTCCCGCGTCACCCTC
TCCAACCAGCCCTATATCAAGGTCCTTACCCTAGCCAACTTCACCACCAAGGATGAGGGCGACTACTTTT
GTGAGCTTCGCGTCTCGGGCGCGAATCCCATGAGCTCCAATAAAAGTATCAGTGTGTATAGAGACAAGCT
GGTCAAGTGTGGCGGCATAAGCCTGCTGGTTCAGAACACATCCTGGATGCTGCTGCTGCTGCTTTCCCTC
TCCCTCCTCCAAGCCCTGGACTTCATTTCTCTGAACTTCGACCTTCTTAAGCTTGCCGGAGACGTCGAGT
CCAACCCTGGGCCCTTGGGAATTCTCATGGAAGGGTCGATTATTCTGGATTTTTTTGAAAAGGATGATTT
GTTGGAAGTTCTGGGAAACATGGCCCGGGAAAATCAACTAGAATCACTGGCAACTCTTAATTTTTCTGCA
TTTATAAGATCACCCCAAGTTCAAGAGCTCCTGGCAACATCAAAGACTTCTGTACGTATTTCTGATATGA
GGTTGACGTACTATTACTTTCTGTTTCTCAGACTTAATGAATATATTGGGAATACTGCCATAATGGGCGT
TTTTAAGGACATGATGCACCTGACAGACAACAGTGAGGTGTCTGCCGTGTATGCTGCGTGTCGGGACGTG
ACCCCAGATATAAAGTATGCAGTGTGCCAGAGAATAGAAGCCCTGACTAGGGGACAGCAGGATAATGAAC
TATGGGACATTCTGCGTGACGGCATGATCTCATCATCTAAATTTCAGTGGGCTGTAAAACAACATAGCAT
CAACAAGAAACTGTTTAATCCACAGCCTATAAAGGTTAATCACTATTTTGCTGGTCCTCTAGCCTTTGGG
ATAAGATGTGAACAAACTGTTAAAAAAATTTTGAGTGAGCTTATTCATCCAAACTTGCCAAGATTTCATG
ATTGTGGATTTTTGCCCAGTGCAATTGATGGAATTTTTGGAGTTTCCCTGGCCACTGCTTTCAATGTGTT
TACAGATAGCAGCGGACTTGTGCACTTTGAACCAGATAGTATTGTGTATGAAATAAAGTCCAGATATAAG
TACCAGTTTTCAAAATCTGAATTTGATGGTCTGGCCAAGAAATATTTGGATCTCTACAAAAACCCCTGTG
AGGCAACTTTTATCAAGTTCATAAACTGTATTTCAAGACCCGCTGTTGAATATGTTCCACATGGAAAACT
TCCCTCAGAAAGTGACTATCTAATCACCCACTCCATGAACTGGAAAACCAGCAACAAGAGAAAGCGCAAA
ATCACTGATAGTCATATCTGTCTTAAAAAATGTCTACTTCACAACATGTATCAACAATCAACAGTTTATA
TCTTGTCAGACCCCTCTGAGACTTCTGGAAAAATCACCATTAAGGCATCTTTTCCCATAGATGTATTTGT
GAATCCTGCACACAACTACTTTTACCAGGTGGCGCTCCAAAATATGGTTGTTCAAGATTACATTGAATTT
GGTCAGGGTGTATATAAAAGACTAGGCCATCAGAAGAATTTCATAGCATCTGGATTTTTCAGAAAGAGAC
ACTTTTCTGATCCTGCTGTTTGCTCCATTGGTAATTGTGGAAAGTTGGATACTACAGACGAGATACCAGT
GGCGCTCATCATCACTCCTGTTAGGATTCCATCTACTGTGCTGCACGAGTACCTCAAGAAAGCAATTGAT
TTTTGGAATCAGTGTGCTGAGGCAAACTTTGACCATATCCCATGGGGGCAGCTTTCGGATGTTGCAAGAA
AACCCATAACCCCCTAAGGATCCACCGGATCTAGATAACTGATCATAATCAGCCATACCACATTTGTAGA
GGTTTTACTTGCTTTAAAAAACCTCCCACACCTCCCCCTGAACCTGAAACATAAAATGAATGCAATTGTT
GTTGTTAACTTGTTTATTGCAGCTTATAATGGTTACAAATAAAGCAATAGCATCACAAATTTCACAAATA
AAGCATTTTTTTCACTGCATTCTAGTTGTGGTTTGTCCAAACTCATCAATGTATCTTAACGCGTAAATTG
TAAGCGTTAATATTTTGTTAAAATTCGCGTTAAATTTTTGTTAAATCAGCTCATTTTTTAACCAATAGGC
CGAAATCGGCAAAATCCCTTATAAATCAAAAGAATAGACCGAGATAGGGT
[37 nt withheld, positions 2991-3027]
AAAGAACGTGGACTCCAACGTCAAAGG
[49 nt withheld, positions 3055-3103]
T
[91 nt withheld, positions 3105-3195]
G
[124 nt withheld, positions 3197-3320]
CAGGTGGCACTTTTCGGGGAAATGTGCGCGGAACCCCTATTTGTTTATTTTTCTAAATACATTCAAATAT
GTATCCGCTCATGAGACAATAACCCTGATAAATGCTTCAATAATATTGAAAAAGGAAGAGTCCTGAGGCG
GAAAGAACCAGCTGTGGAATGTGTGTCAGTTAGGGTGTGGAAAGTCCCCAGGCTCCCCAGCAGGCAGAAG
TATGCAAAGCATGCATCTCAATTAGTCAGCAACCAGGTGTGGAAAGTCCCCAGGCTCCCCAGCAGGCAGA
AGTATGCAAAGCATGCATCTCAATTAGTCAGCAACCATAGTCCCGCCCCTAACTCCGCCCATCCCGCCCC
TAACTCCGCCCAGTTCCGCCCATTCTCCGCCCCATGGCTGACTAATTTTTTTTATTTATGCAGAGGCCGA
GGCCGCCTCGGCCTCTGAGCTATTCCAGAAGTAGTGAGGAGGCTTTTTTGGAGGCCTAGGCTTTTGCAAA
GATCGATCAAGAGACAGGATGAGGATCGTTTCGCATGATTGAACAAGATGGATTGCACGCAGGTTCTCCG
GCCGCTTGGGTGGAGAGGCTATTCGGCTATGACTGGGCACAACAGACAATCGGCTGCTCTGATGCCGCCG
TGTTCCGGCTGTCAGCGCAGGGGCGCCCGGTTCTTTTTGTCAAGACCGACCTGTCCGGTGCCCTGAATGA
ACTGCAAGACGAGGCAGCGCGGCTATCGTGGCTGGCCACGACGGGCGTTCCTTGCGCAGCTGTGCTCGAC
GTTGTCACTGAAGCGGGAAGGGACTGGCTGCTATTGGGCGAAGTGCCGGGGCAGGATCTCCTGTCATCTC
ACCTTGCTCCTGCCGAGAAAGTATCCATCATGGCTGATGCAATGCGGCGGCTGCATACGCTTGATCCGGC
TACCTGCCCATTCGACCACCAAGCGAAACATCGCATCGAGCGAGCACGTACTCGGATGGAAGCCGGTCTT
GTCGATCAGGATGATCTGGACGAAGAGCATCAGGGGCTCGCGCCAGCCGAACTGTTCGCCAGGCTCAAGG
CGAGCATGCCCGACGGCGAGGATCTCGTCGTGACCCATGGCGATGCCTGCTTGCCGAATATCATGGTGGA
AAATGGCCGCTTTTCTGGATTCATCGACTGTGGCCGGCTGGGTGTGGCGGACCGCTATCAGGACATAGCG
TTGGCTACCCGTGATATTGCTGAAGAGCTTGGCGGCGAATGGGCTGACCGCTTCCTCGTGCTTTACGGTA
TCGCCGCTCCCGATTCGCAGCGCATCGCCTTCTATCGCCTTCTTGACGAGTTCTTCTGAGCGGGACTCTG
GGGTTCGAAATGACCGACCAAGCGACGCCCAACCTGCCATCACGAGATTTCGATTCCACCGCCGCCTTCT
ATGAAAGGTTGGGCTTCGGAATCGTTTTCCGGGACGCCGGCTGGATGATCCTCCAGCGCGGGGATCTCAT
GCTGGAGTTCTTCGCCCACCCTAGGGGGAGGCTAACTGAAACACGGAAGGAGACAATACCGGAAGGAACC
CGCGCTATGACGGCAATAAAAAGACAGAATAAAACGCACGGTGTTGGGTCGTTTGTTCATAAACGCGGGG
TTCGGTCCCAGGGCTGGCACTCTGTCGATACCCCACCGAGACCCCATTGGGGCCAATACGCCCGCGTTTC
TTCCTTTTCCCCACCCCACCCCCCAAGTTCGGGTGAAGGCCCAGGGCTCGCAGCCAACGTCGGGGCGGCA
GGCCCTGCCATAGCCTCAGGTTACTCATATATACTTTAGATTGATTTAAAACTTCATTTTTAATTTAAAA
AAATCTAGGTGAAGATCCTTTTTGATAATCTCATGACCAAAATCCCTTAACGTGAGTTTTCGTTCCACTG
AGCGTCAGACCCCGTAGAAAAGATCAAAGGATCTTCTTGAGATCCTTTTTTTCTGCGCGTAATCTGCTGC
TTGCAAACAAAAAAACCACCGCTACCAGCGGTGGTTTGTTTGCCGGATCAAGAGCTACCAACTCTTTTTC
CGAAGGTAACTGGCTTCAGCAGAGCGCAGATACCAAATACTGTTCTTCTAGTGTAGCCGTAGTTAGGCCA
CCACTTCAAGAACTCTGTAGCACCGCCTACATACCTCGCTCTGCTAATCCTGTTACCAGTGGCTGCTGCC
AGTGGCGATAAGTCGTGTCTTACCGGGTTGGACTCAAGACGATAGTTACCGGATAAGGCGCAGCGGTCGG
GCTGAACGGGGGGTTCGTGCACACAGCCCAGCTTGGAGCGAACGACCTACACCGAACTGAGATACCTACA
GCGTGAGCTATGAGAAAGCGCCACGCTTCCCGAAGGGAGAAAGGCGGACAGGTATCCGGTAAGCGGCAGG
GTCGGAACAGGAGAGCGCACGAGGGAGCTTCCAGGGGGAAACGCCTGGTATCTTTATAGTCCTGTCGGGT
TTCGCCACCTCTGACTTGAGCGTCGATTTTTGTGATGCTCGTCAGGGGGGCGGAGCCTATGGAAAAACGC
CAGCAACGCGGCCTTTTTACGGTTCCTGGCCTTTTGCTGGCCTTTTGCTCACATGTTCTTTCCTGCGTTA
TCCCCTGATTCTGTGGATAACCGTATTACCGCCATGCAT
Features (pLannotate 1.2.2; 13 found; start..end, strand, type, name):
     61..364     +  enhancer       CMV enhancer: human cytomegalovirus immediate early enhancer
    365..568     +  promoter       CMV promoter: human cytomegalovirus (CMV) immediate early promoter
    598..1083    +  CDS            Thy1.1: mouse GPI-anchored cell surface glycoprotein of the immunoglobulin superfamily This allele of Thy1 is also known as CD90.1.
   2630..2714    +  CDS            large T antigen (fragment): large T antigen from SV40 (simian virus 40)
   2737..2858    +  polyA_signal   SV40 poly(A) signal: SV40 polyadenylation signal
   2892..3320    -  rep_origin     f1 ori (sequence partly withheld): f1 bacteriophage origin of replication; arrow indicates direction of (+) strand synthesis
   3347..3451    +  promoter       AmpR promoter: bla
   3453..3810    +  promoter       SV40 promoter: SV40 enhancer and early promoter
   3845..4639    +  CDS            NeoR/KanR: aminoglycoside phosphotransferase from Tn5; aph(3')-II (or nptII); confers resistance to neomycin, kanamycin, and G418 (Geneticin®)
   4660..4812    +  CDS            ble (fragment): BLE_KLEPN - Experimental evidence at protein level: Swiss-Prot protein existence level 1. Binding protein with a strong affinity to the bleomycin family of antibiotics. Binds to CL990; an antimitotic-antibiotic compound. From Klebsiella pneumoniae.
   4871..4918    +  polyA_signal   HSV TK poly(A) signal: herpes simplex virus thymidine kinase polyadenylation signal (Cole and Stacy, 1985)
   5009..5025    -  polyA_signal   bGH poly(A) signal (fragment): bovine growth hormone polyadenylation signal
   5247..5835    +  rep_origin     ori: high-copy-number ColE1/pMB1/pBR322/pUC origin of replication
