[The description below was written by a language model from this plasmid's Addgene catalogue record and pLannotate feature annotations shown in this document.]
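Description:
Thy1.1-muSOX D219A is a 5,949 bp mammalian expression plasmid built on a pCMV backbone and propagated in E. coli through a high-copy ColE1/pUC-type origin. Selection relies on a single Tn5 NeoR/KanR (aminoglycoside phosphotransferase) gene placed behind tandem bacterial (AmpR/bla) and SV40 early promoters and terminated by an HSV TK polyadenylation signal, so the same cassette gives kanamycin resistance in bacteria and could support G418 selection in mammalian cells. An f1 origin is also present. The short ble, bGH poly(A) and SV40 large T antigen hits in the feature table are only fragments, most likely backbone remnants rather than functional elements.

The payload is a roughly 2 kb bicistronic open reading frame driven by the human CMV immediate early enhancer and promoter and followed by an SV40 poly(A) signal. It begins with mouse Thy1.1 (CD90.1), a GPI-anchored cell surface glycoprotein, which according to the record is joined through a P2A self-cleaving peptide to muSOX, a gene from murine gammaherpesvirus 68 (MHV68). The muSOX copy carries an aspartate-to-alanine substitution at residue 219, described as a catalytic mutant. The automated annotation labels only the Thy1.1 coding sequence. The P2A and muSOX portions presumably lie in the unannotated stretch between Thy1.1 and the SV40 sequences.

Because P2A yields two separate proteins from one transcript, surface Thy1.1 marks the cells that also express muSOX D219A. This allows transfected cells to be enriched into pure populations, which is the stated purpose. As a catalytically inactive version, the construct would naturally serve as a control alongside active muSOX, although the record does not say this explicitly.
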