Addgene plasmid #131704: Thy1.1-muSOX D219A
Purpose: encodes Thy1.1 followed by a P2A site and muSOX D219A catalytic mutant for enriching pure populations of transfected cells
Depositing lab: Britt Glaunsinger. Depositing organization: University of California, Berkeley. Publication: Changes in mRNA abundance drive shuttling of RNA binding proteins, linking cytoplasmic RNA degradation to transcription. Gilbertson S, Federspiel JD, Hartenian E, Cristea IM, Glaunsinger B. Elife. 2018 Oct 3;7. pii: 37663. doi: 10.7554/eLife.37663. PubMed 30281021.
Backbone
  Vector backbone: pCMV
  Total vector size (bp): 5949
  Vector type: Mammalian Expression
Growth in bacteria
  Bacterial resistance: Kanamycin, 50 μg/mL
  Growth temperature: 37°C
  Growth strain: DH5alpha
  Copy number: Unknown
Gene/Insert
  Gene/Insert name: Thy1.1-muSOX (alt name: CD90.1)
  Species: MHV68
  Insert size (bp): 2016
  Mutation: Aspartic acid 219 mutated to an alanine
  Promoter: CMV
  Cloning method: Restriction Enzyme; 5′ cloning site EcoRI (unknown if destroyed); 3′ cloning site BamHI (unknown if destroyed)
  Sequencing primers: 5′ CGCAAATGGGCGGTAGGCGTG; 3′ ttgtttattgcagcttataatggtt
Terms and licenses: Academic/Nonprofit Terms; Industry Terms: Not Available to Industry
How to cite: Thy1.1-muSOX D219A was a gift from Britt Glaunsinger (Addgene plasmid # 131704 ; http://n2t.net/addgene:131704 ; RRID:Addgene_131704)
